>Addgene plasmid #71963 | Neo1.a-AP-His | depositor full sequence | sequence record 131149 | Full Sequence
GTCGAGGTCTCGACGGTATCGATTGACATTGATTATTGACTAGCTAGTTATTAATAGTAATCAATTACGG
GGTCATTAGTTCATAGCCCATATATGGAGTTCCGCGTTACATAACTTACGGTAAATGGCCCGCCTGGCTG
ACCGCCCAACGACCCCCGCCCATTGACGTCAATAATGACGTATGTTCCCATAGTAACGCCAATAGGGACT
TTCCATTGACGTCAATGGGTGGAGTATTTACGGTAAACTGCCCACTTGGCAGTACATCAAGTGTATCATA
TGCCAAGTCCGCCCCCTATTGACGTCAATGACGGTAAATGGCCCGCCTGGCATTATGCCCAGTACATGAC
CTTACGGGACTTTCCTACTTGGCAGTACATCTACGTATTAGTCATCGCTATTACCATGGTGATGCGGTTT
TGGCAGTACACCAATGGGCGTGGATAGCGGTTTGACTCACGGGGATTTCCAAGTCTCCACCCCATTGACG
TCAATGGGAGTTTGTTTTGGCACCAAAATCAACGGGACTTTCCAAAATGTCGTAATAACCCCGCCCCGTT
GACGCAAATGGGCGGTAGGCGTGTACGGTGGGAGGTCTATATAAGCAGAGCTCGTTTAGTGAACCGTCAG
ATCGCCTGGAGACGCCATCCACGCTGTTTTGACCTCCATAGAAGACACCGGGACCGATCCAGCCTCCGCG
GCCGGGAACGGTGCATTGGAACGCGGATTCCCCGTGCCAAGAGTGACGTAAGTACCGCCTATAGACTCTA
TAGGCACACCCCTTTGGCTCTTATGCATGCTATACTGTTTTTGGCTTGGGGCCTATACACCCCCGCTTCC
ATATGCTATAGGTGATGGTATAGCTTAGCCTATAGGTGTGGGTTATTGACCATTATTGACCACTCCCCTA
TTGGTGACGATACTTTCCATTACTAATCCATAACATGGCTCTTTGCCACAACTATCTCTATTGGCTATAT
GCCAATACTCTGTCCTTCAGAGACTGACACGGACTCTGTATTTTTACAGGATGGGGTCCCATTTATTATT
TACAAATTCACATATACAACAACGCCGTCCCCCGTGCCCGCAGTTTTTATTAAACATAGCGTGGGATCTC
CACGCGAATCTCGGGTACGTGTTCCGGACATGGGCTCTTCTCCGGTAGCGGCGGAGCTTCCACATCCGAG
CCCTGGTCCCATGCCTCCAGCGGCTCATGGTCGCTCGGCAGCTCCTTGCTCCTAACAGTGGAGGCCAGAC
TTAGGCACAGCACAATGCCCACCACCACCAGTGTGCCGCACAAGGCCGTGGCGGTAGGGTATGTGTCTGA
AAATGAGCTCGGAGATTGGGCTCGCACCGCTGACGCAGATGGAAGACTTAAGGCAGCGGCAGAAGAAGAT
GCAGGCAGCTGAGTTGTTGTATTCTGATAAGAGTCAGAGGTAACTCCCGTTGCGGTGCTGTTAACGGTGG
AGGGCAGTGTAGTCTGAGCAGTACTCGTTGCTGCCGCGCGCGCCACCAGACATAATAGCTGACAGACTAA
CAGACTGTTCCTTTCCATGGGTCTTTTCTGCAGAAGCTTGAATTCTCGAGGATCCGCGGCCGCGCCACCA
TGGCGGCGGAGCGCGAAGCCGGGCGACTCCTCTGCACCTCCTCCTCCCGGCGCTGCTGTCCGCCACCGCC
GCTGCTGCTGTTGCTGCCGCTGCTGCTGCTGCTCGGACGCCCGGCGTCCGGCGCCGCGGCCACGAAGAGC
GGCTCCCCGCCGCAGTCCGCAGGAGCCAGTGTTCGAACATTCACTCCGTTTTATTTTCTGGTGGAGCCAG
TAGACACCCTCTCAGTTAGAGGCTCTTCTGTTATATTAAATTGCTCGGCATATTCTGAGCCCTCTCCAAA
CATTGAATGGAAGAAAGATGGGACTTTTTTAAACTTAGAATCAGATGATCGACGCCAGCTACTCCCAGAT
GGATCTTTATTCATCAGCAACGTGGTGCATTCCAAACACAATAAGCCTGACGAAGGTTTCTATCAGTGTG
TAGCCACTGTGGATAATCTTGGAACCATTGTCAGCAGAACAGCCAAGCTCACAGTAGCAGGTCTTCCAAG
ATTTACCAGCCAACCAGAACCTTCTTCAGTCTATGTTGGAAACAGTGCAATTCTGAATTGTGAAGTTAAT
GCAGATTTGGTCCCATTTGTTAGGTGGGAACAGAATCGACAGCCCCTTCTTCTAGATGACAGGATTGTCA
AACTTCCAAGTGGAACACTGGTTATCAGCAATGCTACTGAAGGAGATGGGGGACTCTACCGCTGCATTGT
TGAAAGTGGTGGGCCACCAAAGTTTAGTGACGAAGCTGAATTGAAAGTTCTTCAAGATCCTGAGGAAATT
GTAGACTTGGTATTTCTGATGCGACCATCTTCTATGATGAAAGTCACTGGTCAGAGTGCAGTGTTGCCAT
GTGTTGTCTCAGGGCTTCCTGCTCCAGTTGTTAGATGGATGAAAAACGAAGAAGTGCTTGACACAGAAAG
CTCTGGCAGGTTGGTCTTGCTAGCAGGAGGTTGCTTGGAGATCAGTGATGTCACTGAGGATGATGCTGGG
ACTTATTTTTGCATAGCTGATAATGGAAATAAGACAGTTGAAGCTCAGGCGGAGCTTACTGTGCAAGTGC
CACCTGGATTCCTGAAACAACCTGCTAACATATATGCTCACGAATCCATGGACATTGTATTTGAATGTGA
AGTCACTGGGAAGCCAACTCCAACTGTGAAGTGGGTCAAGAATGGGGATGTGGTTATCCCCAGTGATTAC
TTTAAAATTGTAAAGGAACATAATCTTCAAGTTTTGGGTCTGGTGAAATCAGATGAAGGGTTCTATCAAT
GCATTGCTGAGAATGATGTTGGAAATGCACAAGCTGGAGCCCAGCTGATAATCCTTGAGCATGATGTTGC
CATCCCAACATTACCTCCCACTTCACTGACCAGTGCCACTACTGACCATCTAGCACCAGCCACAACGGGA
CCATTACCTTCAGCTCCTCGAGACGTCGTGGCCTCCCTGGTCTCTACTCGCTTCATTAAATTGACATGGC
GTACACCTGCATCAGACCCTCATGGAGACAATCTCACCTACTCTGTGTTCTACACCAAGGAAGGGGTTGC
TAGGGAGCGTGTTGAGAATACCAGCCAGCCAGGAGAGATGCAGGTGACTATTCAAAACTTGATGCCAGCA
ACTGTGTACATCTTCAAAGTTATGGCTCAAAATAAGCATGGCTCTGGAGAAAGTTCAGCTCCTCTTCGAG
TAGAGACACAGCCTGAGGTTCAGCTCCCTGGCCCAGCACCTAATATCCGTGCTTATGCAACGTCACCTAC
TTCTATCACTGTCACCTGGGAAACACCGTTATCTGGCAATGGGGAAATTCAAAATTACAAATTGTACTAC
ATGGAAAAAGGAACTGATAAAGAACAGGATATTGATGTTTCAAGTCACTCCTACACCATTAATGGACTGA
AGAAATACACAGAATACAGTTTCCGAGTGGTGGCCTACAATAAACATGGTCCTGGAGTTTCTACACAAGA
TGTTGCTGTTCGAACATTATCAGATGTTCCCAGTGCTGCTCCTCAGAATCTGTCCTTAGAAGTGAGAAAT
TCAAAGAGTATAGTGATCCACTGGCAGCCCCCTTCCTCAACCACACAAAATGGGCAGATAACTGGCTACA
AGATTCGATATCGAAAGGCCTCCCGAAAAAGTGATGTCACTGAGACCTTGGTAACTGGGACACAGCTGTC
TCAGCTGATTGAAGGTCTTGATCGGGGGACAGAATATAACTTCCGAGTCGCTGCTCTCACAGTCAATGGT
ACAGGTCCAGCAACTGATTGGCTGTCTGCTGAAACTTTTGAAAGCGACCTAGATGAAACTCGTGTTCCTG
AAGTGCCCAGCTCTCTTCATGTCCGTCCGCTCGTCACTAGCATTGTAGTGAGCTGGACTCCTCCAGAGAA
CCAGAACATTGTGGTCCGAGGTTATGCCATCGGTTACGGCATTGGCAGCCCTCATGCCCAGACCATCAAA
GTGGACTATAAACAACGTTATTACACCATCGAAAACTTGGATCCAAGCTCTCATTACGTGATTACCTTGA
AAGCATTTAACAATGTTGGCGAAGGCATCCCCCTTTATGAGAGTGCTGTGACCAGACCTCACACAGACAC
TTCTGAAGTTGATTTATTTGTTATTAATGCTCCATACACTCCAGTGCCAGATCCCACTCCCATGATGCCA
CCAGTGGGAGTTCAGGCTTCCATTCTGAGTCACGACACCATAAGGATTACCTGGGCAGACAACTCCCTGC
CCAAACACCAGAAGATTACAGACTCCCGCTACTACACAGTCCGGTGGAAGACCAACATCCCAGCAAACAC
GAAGTACAAGAATGCAAATGCAACGACGTTAAGCTATTTGGTTACTGGTTTAAAGCCAAATACGCTCTAT
GAGTTCTCTGTGATGGTGACCAAAGGCAGAAGGTCAAGCACGTGGAGTATGACAGCTCATGGCGCTACCT
TTGAATTAGTTCCTACTTCTCCACCTAAGGATGTGACAGTTGTGAGTAAGGAAGGAAAACCTAGAACCAT
CATAGTGAACTGGCAGCCTCCCTCTGAAGCTAACGGCAAGATTACAGGTTACATCATCTATTACAGCACG
GATGTGAATGCAGAGATACATGACTGGGTTATTGAACCAGTTGTGGGAAACAGACTGACTCACCAGATTC
AAGAGTTAACACTTGATACGCCATACTACTTCAAAATCCAGGCCCGGAACTCAAAGGGCATGGGGCCCAT
GTCTGAAGCTGTACAGTTCAGAACACCTAAAGCGGACTCCTCTGATAAAATGCCTAATGACCAAGCCTTA
GGGTCAGCAGGAAAAGGAAGCCGACTACCAGACCTGGGATCTGACTACAAACCTCCAATGAGTGGCAGCA
ACAGCCCTCACGGGAGCCCCACCTCCCCTCTGGACAGCACTAGTGGATCTTCCGGAATCATCCCAGTTGA
GGAGGAGAACCCGGACTTCTGGAACCGCGAGGCAGCCGAGGCCCTGGGTGCCGCCAAGAAGCTGCAGCCT
GCACAGACAGCCGCCAAGAACCTCATCATCTTCCTGGGCGATGGGATGGGGGTGTCTACGGTGACAGCTG
CCAGGATCCTAAAAGGGCAGAAGAAGGACAAACTGGGGCCTGAGATACCCCTGGCCATGGACCGCTTCCC
ATATGTGGCTCTGTCCAAGACATACAATGTAGACAAACATGTGCCAGACAGTGGAGCCACAGCCACGGCC
TACCTGTGCGGGGTCAAGGGCAACTTCCAGACCATTGGCTTGAGTGCAGCCGCCCGCTTTAACCAGTGCA
ACACGACACGCGGCAACGAGGTCATCTCCGTGATGAATCGGGCCAAGAAAGCAGGGAAGTCAGTGGGAGT
GGTAACCACCACACGAGTGCAGCACGCCTCGCCAGCCGGCACCTACGCCCACACGGTGAACCGCAACTGG
TACTCGGACGCCGACGTGCCTGCCTCGGCCCGCCAGGAGGGGTGCCAGGACATCGCTACGCAGCTCATCT
CCAACATGGACATTGACGTGATCCTAGGTGGAGGCCGAAAGTACATGTTTCGCATGGGAACCCCAGACCC
TGAGTACCCAGATGACTACAGCCAAGGTGGGACCAGGCTGGACGGGAAGAATCTGGTGCAGGAATGGCTG
GCGAAGCGCCAGGGTGCCCGGTATGTGTGGAACCGCACTGAGCTCATGCAGGCTTCCCTGGACCCGTCTG
TGACCCATCTCATGGGTCTCTTTGAGCCTGGAGACATGAAATACGAGATCCACCGAGACTCCACACTGGA
CCCCTCCCTGATGGAGATGACAGAGGCTGCCCTGCGCCTGCTGAGCAGGAACCCCCGCGGCTTCTTCCTC
TTCGTGGAGGGTGGTCGCATCGACCATGGTCATCATGAAAGCAGGGCTTACCGGGCACTGACTGAGACGA
TCATGTTCGACGACGCCATTGAGAGGGCGGGCCAGCTCACCAGCGAGGAGGACACGCTGAGCCTCGTCAC
TGCCGACCACTCCCACGTCTTCTCCTTCGGAGGCTACCCCCTGCGAGGGAGCTCCATCTTCGGGCTGGCC
CCTGGCAAGGCCCGGGACAGGAAGGCCTACACGGTCCTCCTATACGGAAACGGTCCAGGCTATGTGCTCA
AGGACGGCGCCCGGCCGGATGTTACCGAGAGCGAGAGCGGGAGCCCCGAGTATCGGCAGCAGTCAGCAGT
GCCCCTGGACGAAGAGACCCACGCAGGCGAGGACGTGGCGGTGTTCGCGCGCGGCCCGCAGGCGCACCTG
GTTCACGGCGTGCAGGAGCAGACCTTCATAGCGCACGTCATGGCCTTCGCCGCCTGCCTGGAGCCCTACA
CCGCCTGCGACCTGGCGCCCCCCGCCGGCACCACCGACGCCGCGCACCCGGGTCATCATCACCATCACCA
TTAATCTAGAGATCTTATTAAAGCAGAACTTGTTTATTGCAGCTTATAATGGTTACAAATAAAGCAATAG
CATCACAAATTTCACAAATAAAGCATTTTTTTCACTGCATTCTAGTTGTGGTTTGTCCAAACTCATCAAT
GTATCTTATCATGTCTGGTCGACTCTAGCTAGACTCTTCCGCTTCCTCGCTCACTGACTCGCTGCGCTCG
GTCGTTCGGCTGCGGCGAGCGGTATCAGCTCACTCAAAGGCGGTAATACGGTTATCCACAGAATCAGGGG
ATAACGCAGGAAAGAACATGTGAGCAAAAGGCCAGCAAAAGGCCAGGAACCGTAAAAAGGCCGCGTTGCT
GGCGTTTTTCCATAGGCTCCGCCCCCCTGACGAGCATCACAAAAATCGACGCTCAAGTCAGAGGTGGCGA
AACCCGACAGGACTATAAAGATACCAGGCGTTTCCCCCTGGAAGCTCCCTCGTGCGCTCTCCTGTTCCGA
CCCTGCCGCTTACCGGATACCTGTCCGCCTTTCTCCCTTCGGGAAGCGTGGCGCTTTCTCATAGCTCACG
CTGTAGGTATCTCAGTTCGGTGTAGGTCGTTCGCTCCAAGCTGGGCTGTGTGCACGAACCCCCCGTTCAG
CCCGACCGCTGCGCCTTATCCGGTAACTATCGTCTTGAGTCCAACCCGGTAAGACACGACTTATCGCCAC
TGGCAGCAGCCACTGGTAACAGGATTAGCAGAGCGAGGTATGTAGGCGGTGCTACAGAGTTCTTGAAGTG
GTGGCCTAACTACGGCTACACTAGAAGAACAGTATTTGGTATCTGCGCTCTGCTGAAGCCAGTTACCTTC
GGAAAAAGAGTTGGTAGCTCTTGATCCGGCAAACAAACCACCGCTGGTAGCGGTGGTTTTTTTGTTTGCA
AGCAGCAGATTACGCGCAGAAAAAAAGGATCTCAAGAAGATCCTTTGATCTTTTCTACGGGGTCTGACGC
TCAGTGGAACGAAAACTCACGTTAAGGGATTTTGGTCATGAGATTATCAAAAAGGATCTTCACCTAGATC
CTTTTAAATTAAAAATGAAGTTTTAAATCAATCTAAAGTATATATGAGTAAACTTGGTCTGACAGTTACC
AATGCTTAATCAGTGAGGCACCTATCTCAGCGATCTGTCTATTTCGTTCATCCATAGTTGCCTGACTCCC
CGTCGTGTAGATAACTACGATACGGGAGGGCTTACCATCTGGCCCCAGTGCTGCAATGATACCGCGAGAC
CCACGCTCACCGGCTCCAGATTTATCAGCAATAAACCAGCCAGCCGGAAGGGCCGAGCGCAGAAGTGGTC
CTGCAACTTTATCCGCCTCCATCCAGTCTATTAATTGTTGCCGGGAAGCTAGAGTAAGTAGTTCGCCAGT
TAATAGTTTGCGCAACGTTGTTGCCATTGCTACAGGCATCGTGGTGTCACGCTCGTCGTTTGGTATGGCT
TCATTCAGCTCCGGTTCCCAACGATCAAGGCGAGTTACATGATCCCCCATGTTGTGCAAAAAAGCGGTTA
GCTCCTTCGGTCCTCCGATCGTTGTCAGAAGTAAGTTGGCCGCAGTGTTATCACTCATGGTTATGGCAGC
ACTGCATAATTCTCTTACTGTCATGCCATCCGTAAGATGCTTTTCTGTGACTGGTGAGTACTCAACCAAG
TCATTCTGAGAATAGTGTATGCGGCGACCGAGTTGCTCTTGCCCGGCGTCAATACGGGATAATACCGCGC
CACATAGCAGAACTTTAAAAGTGCTCATCATTGGAAAACGTTCTTCGGGGCGAAAACTCTCAAGGATCTT
ACCGCTGTTGAGATCCAGTTCGATGTAACCCACTCGTGCACCCAACTGATCTTCAGCATCTTTTACTTTC
ACCAGCGTTTCTGGGTGAGCAAAAACAGGAAGGCAAAATGCCGCAAAAAAGGGAATAAGGGCGACACGGA
AATGTTGAATACTCATACTCTTCCTTTTTCAATATTATTGAAGCATTTATCAGGGTTATTGTCTCATGAG
CGGATACATATTTGAATGTATTTAGAAAAATAAACAAATAGGGGTTCCGCGCACATTTCCCCGAAAAGTG
CCACCTGACGTCTAAGAAACCATTATTATCATGACATTAACCTATAAAAATAGGCGTATCACGAGGCCCT
TTCGTCTCGCGCGTTTCGGTGATGACGGTGAAAACCTCTGACACATGCAGCTCCCGGAGGAATGTGTGTC
AGTTAGGGTGTGGAAAGTCCCCAGGCTCCCCAGGCAGGCAGAAGTATGCAAAGCATGCATCTCAATTAGT
CAGCAACCAGGTGTGGAAAGTCCCCAGGCTCCCCAGCAGGCAGAAGTATGCAAAGCATGCATCTCAATTA
GTCAGCAACCATAGTCCCGCCCCTAACTCCGCCCATCCCGCCCCTAACTCCGCCCAGTTCCGCCCATTCT
CCGCCCCATGGCTGACTAATTTTTTTTATTTATGCAGAGGCCGAGGCCGCCTCTGCCTCTGAGCTATTCC
AGAAGTAGTGAGGAGGCTTTTTTGGAGGCCTAGGCTTTTGCAAAAAGCTCCCGGGAGCTTGTATATCCAT
TTTCGTCCCGGAGACGGTCACAGCTTGTCTGTAAGCGGATGCCGGGAGCAGACAAGCCCGTCAGGGCGCG
TCAGCGGGTGTTGGCGGGTGTCGGGGCTGGCTTAACTATGCGGCATCAGAGCAGATTGTACTGAGAGTGC
ACCATATGCGGTGTGAAATACCGCACAGATGCGTAAGGAGAAAATACCGCATCAGGAAATTGTAAGCGTT
AATATTTTGTTAAAATTCGCGTTAAATTTTTGTTAAATCAGCTCATTTTTTAACCAATAGGCCGAAATCG
GCAAAATCCCTTATAAATCAAAAGAATAGACCGAGATAGGGT
[37 nt withheld, positions 9423-9459]
AAAGAACGTGGACTCCAACGTCAAAGG
[49 nt withheld, positions 9487-9535]
T
[91 nt withheld, positions 9537-9627]
G
[124 nt withheld, positions 9629-9752]
CCATTCGCCATTCAGGCTGCGCAACTGTTGGGAAGGGCGATCGGTGCGGGCCTCTTCGCTATTACGCCAG
CTGGCGAAAGGGGGATGTGCTGCAAGGCGATTAAGTTGGGTAACGCCAGGGTTTTCCCAGTCACGACGTT
GTAAAACGACGGCCAGTGAATT
Features (pLannotate 1.2.2; 14 found; start..end, strand, type, name):
     25..408     +  enhancer       CMV enhancer: human cytomegalovirus immediate early enhancer
    410..609     +  promoter       CMV promoter: human cytomegalovirus (CMV) immediate early promoter
    748..1573    +  intron         CMV intron A: human cytomegalovirus intron A (Chapman et al., 1991)
   1610..5008    +  CDS            Neo1 (fragment): NEO1_MOUSE - Also known as Ngn. Experimental evidence at protein level: Swiss-Prot protein existence level 1. Multi-functional cell surface receptor regulating cell adhesion in many diverse developmental processes, including neural tube and mammary gland formation, myogenesis and angiogenesis. Receptor for members of the BMP, netrin, and repulsive guidance molecule (RGM) families. Netrin-Neogenin interactions result in a chemoattractive axon guidance response and cell-cell adhesion, the interaction between NEO1/Neogenin and RGMa and RGMb induces a chemorepulsive response. From Mus musculus (Mo
   5027..6478    +  CDS            SEAP: secreted alkaline phosphatase from human placenta The natural enzyme has a C-terminal transmembrane sequence that is replaced by a GPI anchor.
   6537..6658    +  polyA_signal   SV40 poly(A) signal: SV40 polyadenylation signal
   6867..7455    -  rep_origin     ori: high-copy-number ColE1/pMB1/pBR322/pUC origin of replication
   7626..8486    -  CDS            AmpR: β-lactamase; bla; confers resistance to ampicillin, carbenicillin, and related antibiotics
   8487..8591    -  promoter       AmpR promoter: bla
   8686..8721    +  CDS            rop (fragment): Rop protein, which maintains plasmids at low copy number; rop
   8744..9074    +  promoter       SV40 promoter: SV40 enhancer and early promoter
   9197..9296    +  misc_feature   bom (fragment): basis of mobility region from pBR322
   9324..9752    -  rep_origin     f1 ori (sequence partly withheld): f1 bacteriophage origin of replication; arrow indicates direction of (+) strand synthesis
   9756..9913    -  CDS            lacZα (fragment): LacZα fragment of β-galactosidase; lacZ fragment
