[The description below was written by a language model from this plasmid's Addgene catalogue record and pLannotate feature annotations shown in this document.]
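Description:
Neo1.a-AP-His is a mammalian expression plasmid of about 9.9 kb built on the pCMVi-SV40ori backbone, designed to produce a secreted, tagged form of the mouse Neogenin 1 (isoform a) ectodomain. It is maintained in E. coli through a high-copy ColE1/pUC-type origin and selected with ampicillin via the β-lactamase gene. The backbone also carries an f1 phage origin and short remnants of rop, bom and lacZα that appear to be leftovers of earlier cloning vectors. An SV40 enhancer/early promoter region, which contains the SV40 origin referred to in the backbone name, would allow episomal amplification in cells expressing SV40 large T antigen. No mammalian selection marker is annotated, which fits transient transfection use.

The expression cassette is driven by the human CMV immediate-early enhancer and promoter followed by CMV intron A, an arrangement that boosts transcript processing and expression levels. Downstream lies a 3,399 bp fragment of Neo1 encoding the extracellular region, cloned between NotI and SpeI sites that remain intact. It is joined at its C terminus to human placental alkaline phosphatase (annotated as SEAP) and, according to the record, a 6X histidine tag, which the feature table does not annotate separately. An SV40 polyadenylation signal terminates the transcript.

Because the transmembrane and cytoplasmic portions are omitted, the fusion is expected to be released into the culture medium. The AP moiety provides an enzymatic readout for binding, and the His tag allows capture or purification. The associated publication describes an extracellular biochemical screen for receptor–ligand interactions among cell-surface recognition proteins in the retina, for which this construct would have supplied the Neogenin ectodomain.
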