Addgene plasmid #71963: Neo1.a-AP-His
Purpose: Expresses the extracellular region of the Neogenin 1, isoform a protein, C-terminally fused to alkaline phosphatase + 6X histidine tag.
Depositing lab: Woj Wojtowicz. Depositing organization: University of California, Berkeley. Publication: An extracellular biochemical screen reveals that FLRTs and Unc5s mediate neuronal subtype recognition in the retina. Visser JJ, Cheng Y, Perry SC, Chastain AB, Parsa B, Masri SS, Ray TA, Kay JN, Wojtowicz WM. Elife. 2015 Dec 3;4. pii: e08149. doi: 10.7554/eLife.08149. PubMed 26633812.
Backbone
  Vector backbone: pCMVi-SV40ori
  Vector type: Mammalian Expression
Growth in bacteria
  Bacterial resistance: Ampicillin, 100 μg/mL
  Growth temperature: 37°C
  Growth strain: DH5alpha
  Copy number: High Copy
Gene/Insert
  Gene/Insert name: Neo1.a (alt names: Neogenin 1, isoform a; Igdcc2; NCBI gene ID 18007; Reference sequence NM_008684.2)
  Species: M. musculus (mouse)
  Insert size (bp): 3399
  Entrez Gene: Neo1 (a.k.a. 2610028H22Rik, AI327052, D930014N22Rik, Igdcc2)
  Promoter: CMV
  Tag / fusion protein: AP-His (C terminal on backbone)
  Cloning method: Restriction Enzyme; 5′ cloning site NotI (not destroyed); 3′ cloning site SpeI (not destroyed)
  Sequencing primers: 5′ GTCAGAGGTAACTCCCGTTGC; 3′ GAGGTTCTTGGCGGCTGTC
Terms and licenses: Academic/Nonprofit Terms; Industry Terms: Not Available to Industry
How to cite: Neo1.a-AP-His was a gift from Woj Wojtowicz (Addgene plasmid # 71963 ; http://n2t.net/addgene:71963 ; RRID:Addgene_71963)
