>Addgene plasmid #71963 | Neo1.a-AP-His | addgene partial sequence | sequence record 136326 | pMRB101-F 5'-aagatgcaggcagctgagtt-3'
ACGGTGGAGGGCAGTGTAGTCTGAGCAGTACTCGTTGCTGCCGCGCGCGCCACCAGACATAATAGCTGAC
AGACTAACAGACTGTTCCTTTCCATGGGTCTTTTCTGCAGAAGCTTGAATTCTCGAGGATCCGCGGCCGC
GCCACCATGGCGGCGGAGCGCGAAGCCGGGCGACTCCTCTGCACCTCCTCCTCCCGGCGCTGCTGTCCGC
CACCGCCGCTGCTGCTGTTGCTGCCGCTGCTGCTGCTGCTCGGACGCCCGGCGTCCGGCGCCGCGGCCAC
GAAGAGCGGCTCCCCGCCGCAGTCCGCAGGAGCCAGTGTTCGAACATTCACTCCGTTTTATTTTCTGGTG
GAGCCAGTAGACACCCTCTCAGTTAGAGGCTCTTCTGTTATATTAAATTGCTCGGCATATTCTGAGCCCT
CTCCAAACATTGAATGGAAGAAAGATGGGACTTTTTTAAACTTAGAATCAGATGATCGACGCCAGCTACT
CCCAGATGGATCTTTATTCATCAGCAACGTGGTGCATTCCAAACACAATAAGCCTGACGAAGGTTTCTAT
CAGTGTGTAGCCACTGTGGATAATCTTGGAACCATTGTCAGCAGAACAGCCAAGCTCACAGTAGCAGGTC
TTCCAAGATTTACCAGCCAACCAGAACCTTCTTCAGTCTATGTTGGAAACAGTGCAATTCTGAATTGTGA
AGTTAATGCAGATTTGGTCCCATTTGTTAGGTGGGAACAGAATCGACAGCCCCTTCTTCTAGATGACAGG
ATTGTCAA
