>Addgene plasmid #71963 | Neo1.a-AP-His | addgene partial sequence | sequence record 136372 | SV40pA-R 5'-GAAATTTGTGATGCTATTGC-3'
ATAAGATCTCTAGATTAATGGTGATGGTGATGATGACCCGGGTGCGCGGCGTCGGTGGTGCCGGCGGGGG
GCGCCAGGTCGCAGGCGGTGTAGGGCTCCAGGCAGGCGGCGAAGGCCATGACGTGCGCTATGAAGGTCTG
CTCCTGCACGCCGTGAACCAGGTGCGCCTGCGGGCCGCGCGCGAACACCGCCACGTCCTCGCCTGCGTGG
GTCTCTTCGTCCAGGGGCACTGCTGACTGCTGCCGATACTCGGGGCTCCCGCTCTCGCTCTCGGTAACAT
CCGGCCGGGCGCCGTCCTTGAGCACATAGCCTGGACCGTTTCCGTATAGGAGGACCGTGTAGGCCTTCCT
GTCCCGGGCCTTGCCAGGGGCCAGCCCGAAGATGGAGCTCCCTCGCAGGGGGTAGCCTCCGAAGGAGAAG
ACGTGGGAGTGGTCGGCAGTGACGAGGCTCAGCGTGTCCTCCTCGCTGGTGAGCTGGCCCGCCCTCTCAA
TGGCGTCGTCGAACATGATCGTCTCAGTCAGTGCCCGGTAAGCCCTGCTTTCATGATGACCATGGTCGAT
GCGACCACCCTCCACGAAGAGGAAGAAGCCGCGGGGGTTCCTGCTCAGCAGGCGCAGGGCAGCCTCTGTC
ATCTCCATCAGGGAGGGGTCCAGTGTGGAGTCTCGGTGGATCTCGTATTTCATGTCTCCAGGCTCAAAGA
GACCCATGAGATGGGTCACAGACGGGTCCAGGGAAGCCTGCATGAGCTCAGTGCGGTTCCACACATACCG
G
